>Addgene plasmid #194008 | pSpCas9n(BB)-2A-puro-aV guide A | addgene full sequence | sequence record 380119 | Addgene NGS Result
GAGGGCCTATTTCCCATGATTCCTTCATATTTGCATATACGATACAAGGCTGTTAGAGAGATAATTGGAA
TTAATTTGACTGTAAACACAAAGATATTAGTACAAAATACGTGACGTAGAAAGTAATAATTTCTTGGGTA
GTTTGCAGTTTTAAAATTATGTTTTAAAATGGACTATCATATGCTTACCGTAACTTGAAAGTATTTCGAT
TTCTTGGCTTTATATATCTTGTGGAAAGGACGAAACACCGGCCCTTCAAGGATTTGAGATGTTTTAGAGC
TAGAAATAGCAAGTTAAAATAAGGCTAGTCCGTTATCAACTTGAAAAAGTGGCACCGAGTCGGTGCTTTT
TTGTTTTAGAGCTAGAAATAGCAAGTTAAAATAAGGCTAGTCCGTTTTTAGCGCGTGCGCCAATTCTGCA
GACAAATGGCTCTAGAGGTACCCGTTACATAACTTACGGTAAATGGCCCGCCTGGCTGACCGCCCAACGA
CCCCCGCCCATTGACGTCAATAGTAACGCCAATAGGGACTTTCCATTGACGTCAATGGGTGGAGTATTTA
CGGTAAACTGCCCACTTGGCAGTACATCAAGTGTATCATATGCCAAGTACGCCCCCTATTGACGTCAATG
ACGGTAAATGGCCCGCCTGGCATTGTGCCCAGTACATGACCTTATGGGACTTTCCTACTTGGCAGTACAT
CTACGTATTAGTCATCGCTATTACCATGGTCGAGGTGAGCCCCACGTTCTGCTTCACTCTCCCCATCTCC
CCCCCCTCCCCACCCCCAATTTTGTATTTATTTATTTTTTAATTATTTTGTGCAGCGATGGGGGCGGGGG
GGGGGGGGGGGCGCGCGCCRGGSGGGGGGGGGGGGGGGGGGGGGGGGGGGGGGGSGRGGSGGRGRGGKGC
GGCGGCAGCCAATCAGAGCGGCGCGCTCCGAAAGTTTCCTTTTATGGCGAGGCGGCGGCGGCGGCGGCCC
TATAAAAAGCGAAGCGCGCGGCGGGCGGGAGTCGCTGCGCGCTGCCTTCGCCCCGTGCCCCGCTCCGCCG
CCGCCTCGCGCCGCCCGCCCCGGCTCTGACTGACCGCGTTACTCCCACAGGTGAGCGGGCGGGACGGCCC
TTCTCCTCCGGGCTGTAATTAGCTGAGCAAGAGGTAAGGGTTTAAGGGATGGTTGGTTGGTGGGGTATTA
ATGTTTAATTACCTGGAGCACCTGCCTGAAATCACTTTTTTTCAGGTTGGACCGGTGCCACCATGGACTA
TAAGGACCACGACGGAGACTACAAGGATCATGATATTGATTACAAAGACGATGACGATAAGATGGCCCCA
AAGAAGAAGCGGAAGGTCGGTATCCACGGAGTCCCAGCAGCCGACAAGAAGTACAGCATCGGCCTGGCCA
TCGGCACCAACTCTGTGGGCTGGGCCGTGATCACCGACGAGTACAAGGTGCCCAGCAAGAAATTCAAGGT
GCTGGGCAACACCGACCGGCACAGCATCAAGAAGAACCTGATCGGAGCCCTGCTGTTCGACAGCGGCGAA
ACAGCCGAGGCCACCCGGCTGAAGAGAACCGCCAGAAGAAGATACACCAGACGGAAGAACCGGATCTGCT
ATCTGCAAGAGATCTTCAGCAACGAGATGGCCAAGGTGGACGACAGCTTCTTCCACAGACTGGAAGAGTC
CTTCCTGGTGGAAGAGGATAAGAAGCACGAGCGGCACCCCATCTTCGGCAACATCGTGGACGAGGTGGCC
TACCACGAGAAGTACCCCACCATCTACCACCTGAGAAAGAAACTGGTGGACAGCACCGACAAGGCCGACC
TGCGGCTGATCTATCTGGCCCTGGCCCACATGATCAAGTTCCGGGGCCACTTCCTGATCGAGGGCGACCT
GAACCCCGACAACAGCGACGTGGACAAGCTGTTCATCCAGCTGGTGCAGACCTACAACCAGCTGTTCGAG
GAAAACCCCATCAACGCCAGCGGCGTGGACGCCAAGGCCATCCTGTCTGCCAGACTGAGCAAGAGCAGAC
GGCTGGAAAATCTGATCGCCCAGCTGCCCGGCGAGAAGAAGAATGGCCTGTTCGGCAACCTGATTGCCCT
GAGCCTGGGCCTGACCCCCAACTTCAAGAGCAACTTCGACCTGGCCGAGGATGCCAAACTGCAGCTGAGC
AAGGACACCTACGACGACGACCTGGACAACCTGCTGGCCCAGATCGGCGACCAGTACGCCGACCTGTTTC
TGGCCGCCAAGAACCTGTCCGACGCCATCCTGCTGAGCGACATCCTGAGAGTGAACACCGAGATCACCAA
GGCCCCCCTGAGCGCCTCTATGATCAAGAGATACGACGAGCACCACCAGGACCTGACCCTGCTGAAAGCT
CTCGTGCGGCAGCAGCTGCCTGAGAAGTACAAAGAGATTTTCTTCGACCAGAGCAAGAACGGCTACGCCG
GCTACATTGACGGCGGAGCCAGCCAGGAAGAGTTCTACAAGTTCATCAAGCCCATCCTGGAAAAGATGGA
CGGCACCGAGGAACTGCTCGTGAAGCTGAACAGAGAGGACCTGCTGCGGAAGCAGCGGACCTTCGACAAC
GGCAGCATCCCCCACCAGATCCACCTGGGAGAGCTGCACGCCATTCTGCGGCGGCAGGAAGATTTTTACC
CATTCCTGAAGGACAACCGGGAAAAGATCGAGAAGATCCTGACCTTCCGCATCCCCTACTACGTGGGCCC
TCTGGCCAGGGGAAACAGCAGATTCGCCTGGATGACCAGAAAGAGCGAGGAAACCATCACCCCCTGGAAC
TTCGAGGAAGTGGTGGACAAGGGCGCTTCCGCCCAGAGCTTCATCGAGCGGATGACCAACTTCGATAAGA
ACCTGCCCAACGAGAAGGTGCTGCCCAAGCACAGCCTGCTGTACGAGTACTTCACCGTGTATAACGAGCT
GACCAAAGTGAAATACGTGACCGAGGGAATGAGAAAGCCCGCCTTCCTGAGCGGCGAGCAGAAAAAGGCC
ATCGTGGACCTGCTGTTCAAGACCAACCGGAAAGTGACCGTGAAGCAGCTGAAAGAGGACTACTTCAAGA
AAATCGAGTGCTTCGACTCCGTGGAAATCTCCGGCGTGGAAGATCGGTTCAACGCCTCCCTGGGCACATA
CCACGATCTGCTGAAAATTATCAAGGACAAGGACTTCCTGGACAATGAGGAAAACGAGGACATTCTGGAA
GATATCGTGCTGACCCTGACACTGTTTGAGGACAGAGAGATGATCGAGGAACGGCTGAAAACCTATGCCC
ACCTGTTCGACGACAAAGTGATGAAGCAGCTGAAGCGGCGGAGATACACCGGCTGGGGCAGGCTGAGCCG
GAAGCTGATCAACGGCATCCGGGACAAGCAGTCCGGCAAGACAATCCTGGATTTCCTGAAGTCCGACGGC
TTCGCCAACAGAAACTTCATGCAGCTGATCCACGACGACAGCCTGACCTTTAAAGAGGACATCCAGAAAG
CCCAGGTGTCCGGCCAGGGCGATAGCCTGCACGAGCACATTGCCAATCTGGCCGGCAGCCCCGCCATTAA
GAAGGGCATCCTGCAGACAGTGAAGGTGGTGGACGAGCTCGTGAAAGTGATGGGCCGGCACAAGCCCGAG
AACATCGTGATCGAAATGGCCAGAGAGAACCAGACCACCCAGAAGGGACAGAAGAACAGCCGCGAGAGAA
TGAAGCGGATCGAAGAGGGCATCAAAGAGCTGGGCAGCCAGATCCTGAAAGAACACCCCGTGGAAAACAC
CCAGCTGCAGAACGAGAAGCTGTACCTGTACTACCTGCAGAATGGGCGGGATATGTACGTGGACCAGGAA
CTGGACATCAACCGGCTGTCCGACTACGATGTGGACCATATCGTGCCTCAGAGCTTTCTGAAGGACGACT
CCATCGACAACAAGGTGCTGACCAGAAGCGACAAGAACCGGGGCAAGAGCGACAACGTGCCCTCCGAAGA
GGTCGTGAAGAAGATGAAGAACTACTGGCGGCAGCTGCTGAACGCCAAGCTGATTACCCAGAGAAAGTTC
GACAATCTGACCAAGGCCGAGAGAGGCGGCCTGAGCGAACTGGATAAGGCCGGCTTCATCAAGAGACAGC
TGGTGGAAACCCGGCAGATCACAAAGCACGTGGCACAGATCCTGGACTCCCGGATGAACACTAAGTACGA
CGAGAATGACAAGCTGATCCGGGAAGTGAAAGTGATCACCCTGAAGTCCAAGCTGGTGTCCGATTTCCGG
AAGGATTTCCAGTTTTACAAAGTGCGCGAGATCAACAACTACCACCACGCCCACGACGCCTACCTGAACG
CCGTCGTGGGAACCGCCCTGATCAAAAAGTACCCTAAGCTGGAAAGCGAGTTCGTGTACGGCGACTACAA
GGTGTACGACGTGCGGAAGATGATCGCCAAGAGCGAGCAGGAAATCGGCAAGGCTACCGCCAAGTACTTC
TTCTACAGCAACATCATGAACTTTTTCAAGACCGAGATTACCCTGGCCAACGGCGAGATCCGGAAGCGGC
CTCTGATCGAGACAAACGGCGAAACCGGGGAGATCGTGTGGGATAAGGGCCGGGATTTTGCCACCGTGCG
GAAAGTGCTGAGCATGCCCCAAGTGAATATCGTGAAAAAGACCGAGGTGCAGACAGGCGGCTTCAGCAAA
GAGTCTATCCTGCCCAAGAGGAACAGCGATAAGCTGATCGCCAGAAAGAAGGACTGGGACCCTAAGAAGT
ACGGCGGCTTCGACAGCCCCACCGTGGCCTATTCTGTGCTGGTGGTGGCCAAAGTGGAAAAGGGCAAGTC
CAAGAAACTGAAGAGTGTGAAAGAGCTGCTGGGGATCACCATCATGGAAAGAAGCAGCTTCGAGAAGAAT
CCCATCGACTTTCTGGAAGCCAAGGGCTACAAAGAAGTGAAAAAGGACCTGATCATCAAGCTGCCTAAGT
ACTCCCTGTTCGAGCTGGAAAACGGCCGGAAGAGAATGCTGGCCTCTGCCGGCGAACTGCAGAAGGGAAA
CGAACTGGCCCTGCCCTCCAAATATGTGAACTTCCTGTACCTGGCCAGCCACTATGAGAAGCTGAAGGGC
TCCCCCGAGGATAATGAGCAGAAACAGCTGTTTGTGGAACAGCACAAGCACTACCTGGACGAGATCATCG
AGCAGATCAGCGAGTTCTCCAAGAGAGTGATCCTGGCCGACGCTAATCTGGACAAAGTGCTGTCCGCCTA
CAACAAGCACCGGGATAAGCCCATCAGAGAGCAGGCCGAGAATATCATCCACCTGTTTACCCTGACCAAT
CTGGGAGCCCCTGCCGCCTTCAAGTACTTTGACACCACCATCGACCGGAAGAGGTACACCAGCACCAAAG
AGGTGCTGGACGCCACCCTGATCCACCAGAGCATCACCGGCCTGTACGAGACACGGATCGACCTGTCTCA
GCTGGGAGGCGACAAAAGGCCGGCGGCCACGAAAAAGGCCGGCCAGGCAAAAAAGAAAAAGGAATTCGGC
AGTGGAGAGGGCAGAGGAAGTCTGCTAACATGCGGTGACGTCGAGGAGAATCCTGGCCCAATGACCGAGT
ACAAGCCCACGGTGCGCCTCGCCACCCGCGACGACGTCCCCAGGGCCGTACGCACCCTCGCCGCCGCGTT
CGCCGACTACCCCGCCACGCGCCACACCGTCGATCCGGACCGCCACATCGAGCGGGTCACCGAGCTGCAA
GAACTCTTCCTCACGCGCGTCGGGCTCGACATCGGCAAGGTGTGGGTCGCGGACGACGGCGCCGCGGTGG
CGGTCTGGACCACGCCGGAGAGCGTCGAAGCGGGGGCGGTGTTCGCCGAGATCGGCCCGCGCATGGCCGA
GTTGAGCGGTTCCCGGCTGGCCGCGCAGCAACAGATGGAAGGCCTCCTGGCGCCGCACCGGCCCAAGGAG
CCCGCGTGGTTCCTGGCCACCGTCGGAGTCTCGCCCGACCACCAGGGCAAGGGTCTGGGCAGCGCCGTCG
TGCTCCCCGGAGTGGAGGCGGCCGAGCGCGCCGGGGTGCCCGCCTTCCTGGAGACCTCCGCGCCCCGCAA
CCTCCCCTTCTACGAGCGGCTCGGCTTCACCGTCACCGCCGACGTCGAGGTGCCCGAAGGACCGCGCACC
TGGTGCATGACCCGCAAGCCCGGTGCCTGAGAATTCTAACTAGAGCTCGCTGATCAGCCTCGACTGTGCC
TTCTAGTTGCCAGCCATCTGTTGTTTGCCCCTCCCCCGTGCCTTCCTTGACCCTGGAAGGTGCCACTCCC
ACTGTCCTTTCCTAATAAAATGAGGAAATTGCATCGCATTGTCTGAGTAGGTGTCATTCTATTCTGGGGG
GTGGGGTGGGGCAGGACAGCAAGGGGGAGGATTGGGAAGAGAATAGCAGGCATGCTGGGGAGCGGCCGCA
GGAACCCCTAGTGATGGAGTTGGCCACTCCCTCTCTGCGCGCTCGCTCGCTCACTGAGGCCGGGCGACCA
AAGGTCGCCCGACGCCCGGGCTTTGCCCGGGCGGCCTCAGTGAGCGAGCGAGCGCGCAGCTGCCTGCAGG
GGCGCCTGATGCGGTATTTTCTCCTTACGCATCTGTGCGGTATTTCACACCGCATA
[95 nt withheld, positions 6637-6731]
T
[46 nt withheld, positions 6733-6778]
C
[141 nt withheld, positions 6780-6920]
CCTTTGACGTTGGAGTCCACGTTCTTT
[37 nt withheld, positions 6948-6984]
ACTCTATCTCGGGCTATTCTTTTGATTTATAAGGGATTTTGCCGATTTCGGTCTATTGGTTAAAAAATGA
GCTGATTTAACAAAAATTTAACGCGAATTTTAACAAAATATTAACGTTTACAATTTTATGGTGCACTCTC
AGTACAATCTGCTCTGATGCCGCATAGTTAAGCCAGCCCCGACACCCGCCAACACCCGCTGACGCGCCCT
GACGGGCTTGTCTGCTCCCGGCATCCGCTTACAGACAAGCTGTGACCGTCTCCGGGAGCTGCATGTGTCA
GAGGTTTTCACCGTCATCACCGAAACGCGCGAGACGAAAGGGCCTCGTGATACGCCTATTTTTATAGGTT
AATGTCATGATAATAATGGTTTCTTAGACGTCAGGTGGCACTTTTCGGGGAAATGTGCGCGGAACCCCTA
TTTGTTTATTTTTCTAAATACATTCAAATATGTATCCGCTCATGAGACAATAACCCTGATAAATGCTTCA
ATAATATTGAAAAAGGAAGAGTATGAGTATTCAACATTTCCGTGTCGCCCTTATTCCCTTTTTTGCGGCA
TTTTGCCTTCCTGTTTTTGCTCACCCAGAAACGCTGGTGAAAGTAAAAGATGCTGAAGATCAGTTGGGTG
CACGAGTGGGTTACATCGAACTGGATCTCAACAGCGGTAAGATCCTTGAGAGTTTTCGCCCCGAAGAACG
TTTTCCAATGATGAGCACTTTTAAAGTTCTGCTATGTGGCGCGGTATTATCCCGTATTGACGCCGGGCAA
GAGCAACTCGGTCGCCGCATACACTATTCTCAGAATGACTTGGTTGAGTACTCACCAGTCACAGAAAAGC
ATCTTACGGATGGCATGACAGTAAGAGAATTATGCAGTGCTGCCATAACCATGAGTGATAACACTGCGGC
CAACTTACTTCTGACAACGATCGGAGGACCGAAGGAGCTAACCGCTTTTTTGCACAACATGGGGGATCAT
GTAACTCGCCTTGATCGTTGGGAACCGGAGCTGAATGAAGCCATACCAAACGACGAGCGTGACACCACGA
TGCCTGTAGCAATGGCAACAACGTTGCGCAAACTATTAACTGGCGAACTACTTACTCTAGCTTCCCGGCA
ACAATTAATAGACTGGATGGAGGCGGATAAAGTTGCAGGACCACTTCTGCGCTCGGCCCTTCCGGCTGGC
TGGTTTATTGCTGATAAATCTGGAGCCGGTGAGCGTGGAAGCCGCGGTATCATTGCAGCACTGGGGCCAG
ATGGTAAGCCCTCCCGTATCGTAGTTATCTACACGACGGGGAGTCAGGCAACTATGGATGAACGAAATAG
ACAGATCGCTGAGATAGGTGCCTCACTGATTAAGCATTGGTAACTGTCAGACCAAGTTTACTCATATATA
CTTTAGATTGATTTAAAACTTCATTTTTAATTTAAAAGGATCTAGGTGAAGATCCTTTTTGATAATCTCA
TGACCAAAATCCCTTAACGTGAGTTTTCGTTCCACTGAGCGTCAGACCCCGTAGAAAAGATCAAAGGATC
TTCTTGAGATCCTTTTTTTCTGCGCGTAATCTGCTGCTTGCAAACAAAAAAACCACCGCTACCAGCGGTG
GTTTGTTTGCCGGATCAAGAGCTACCAACTCTTTTTCCGAAGGTAACTGGCTTCAGCAGAGCGCAGATAC
CAAATACTGTTCTTCTAGTGTAGCCGTAGTTAGGCCACCACTTCAAGAACTCTGTAGCACCGCCTACATA
CCTCGCTCTGCTAATCCTGTTACCAGTGGCTGCTGCCAGTGGCGATAAGTCGTGTCTTACCGGGTTGGAC
TCAAGACGATAGTTACCGGATAAGGCGCAGCGGTCGGGCTGAACGGGGGGTTCGTGCACACAGCCCAGCT
TGGAGCGAACGACCTACACCGAACTGAGATACCTACAGCGTGAGCTATGAGAAAGCGCCACGCTTCCCGA
AGGGAGAAAGGCGGACAGGTATCCGGTAAGCGGCAGGGTCGGAACAGGAGAGCGCACGAGGGAGCTTCCA
GGGGGAAACGCCTGGTATCTTTATAGTCCTGTCGGGTTTCGCCACCTCTGACTTGAGCGTCGATTTTTGT
GATGCTCGTCAGGGGGGCGGAGCCTATGGAAAAACGCCAGCAACGCGGCCTTTTTACGGTTCCTGGCCTT
TTGCTGGCCTTTTGCTCACATGT
Features (pLannotate 1.2.2; 18 found; start..end, strand, type, name):
      1..241     +  promoter       U6 promoter: RNA polymerase III promoter for human U6 snRNA
    271..346     +  misc_RNA       gRNA scaffold: guide RNA scaffold for the Streptococcus pyogenes CRISPR/Cas9 system
    353..396     +  misc_RNA       gRNA scaffold (fragment): guide RNA scaffold for the Streptococcus pyogenes CRISPR/Cas9 system
    443..728     +  enhancer       CMV enhancer: human cytomegalovirus immediate early enhancer; contains an 18-bp deletion relative to the standard CMV enhancer
   1008..1235    +  intron         hybrid intron: hybrid between chicken β-actin (CBA) and minute virus of mice (MMV) introns (Gray et al., 2011)
   1373..3088    +  CDS            Cas9(N): N-terminal portion of Streptococcus pyogenes Cas9 (Zetsche et al., 2015)
   2975..5473    +  CDS            Cas9(C): C-terminal portion of Streptococcus pyogenes Cas9 (Zetsche et al., 2015)
   5474..5521    +  CDS            nucleoplasmin NLS: bipartite nuclear localization signal from nucleoplasmin
   5591..6190    +  CDS            PuroR (fragment): puromycin N-acetyltransferase; pac from Streptomyces; confers resistance to puromycin
   6224..6335    +  polyA_signal   bGH poly(A) signal: bovine growth hormone polyadenylation signal
   6440..6580    +  repeat_region  AAV2 ITR: inverted terminal repeat of adeno-associated virus serotype 2 inverted
   6585..6636    -  misc_feature   bom (fragment): basis of mobility region from pBR322
   6655..7110    +  rep_origin     f1 ori (sequence partly withheld): f1 bacteriophage origin of replication; arrow indicates direction of (+) strand synthesis
   7111..7160    -  misc_feature   bom (fragment): basis of mobility region from pBR322
   7262..7297    -  CDS            rop (fragment): Rop protein, which maintains plasmids at low copy number; rop
   7392..7496    +  promoter       AmpR promoter: bla
   7497..8357    +  CDS            AmpR: β-lactamase; bla; confers resistance to ampicillin, carbenicillin, and related antibiotics
   8528..9116    +  rep_origin     ori: high-copy-number ColE1/pMB1/pBR322/pUC origin of replication
