[The description below was written by a language model from this plasmid's Addgene catalogue record and pLannotate feature annotations shown in this document.]
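Description:
pSpCas9n(BB)-2A-puro-aV guide A is an all-in-one mammalian CRISPR expression plasmid built on the pSpCas9n(BB)-2A-puro backbone and intended for knockout of integrin alphaV. It is propagated in E. coli through a high-copy ColE1/pUC-type origin with ampicillin selection (AmpR under its own bla promoter). It also carries an f1 phage origin and a single annotated AAV2 ITR, a remnant of the backbone lineage rather than a functional packaging arrangement. The short bom and rop fragments in the annotation appear to be partial matches within backbone sequence.

The payload consists of two expression units. A human U6 RNA polymerase III promoter drives a single-guide RNA: the alphaV "guide A" spacer was cloned through the BbsI sites and lies in the gap between the promoter and the Streptococcus pyogenes gRNA scaffold. A second, partial scaffold match follows it. Downstream, a CMV enhancer and a hybrid chicken β-actin/MVM intron, typical of a CBh-type Pol II promoter, precede the S. pyogenes Cas9 coding sequence, which the annotation tool splits into overlapping N- and C-terminal portions. Cas9 is followed by a nucleoplasmin bipartite NLS, a puromycin N-acetyltransferase gene and a bGH polyadenylation signal. The backbone name indicates that the enzyme is the Cas9n nickase variant and that a 2A peptide links it to PuroR, so both proteins come from one transcript, although neither the nickase mutation nor the 2A is explicitly annotated.

Transfected cells can be enriched with puromycin. Because a nickase cuts only one strand, the "guide A" designation suggests use alongside a partner guide plasmid for paired nicking, though the record does not state this. The target species is also not stated.
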