Addgene plasmid #194008: pSpCas9n(BB)-2A-puro-aV guide A
Purpose: For CRISPR knockout of integrin alphaV
Depositing lab: Timothy Springer. Depositing organization: Boston Children's Hospital. Publication: A general chemical principle for creating closure-stabilizing integrin inhibitors. Lin FY, Li J, Xie Y, Zhu J, Huong Nguyen TT, Zhang Y, Zhu J, Springer TA. Cell. 2022 Sep 15;185(19):3533-3550.e27. doi: 10.1016/j.cell.2022.08.008. PubMed 36113427.
Backbone
  Vector backbone: pSpCas9n(BB)-2A-puro
  Vector type: CRISPR
  Selectable markers: Puromycin
Growth in bacteria
  Bacterial resistance: Ampicillin, 100 μg/mL
  Growth temperature: 37°C
  Growth strain: DH5alpha
  Copy number: Unknown
Gene/Insert
  Gene/Insert name: single-guide RNA (aV_guide A) (alt name: alpha V guide A)
  Cloning method: Restriction Enzyme; 5′ cloning site BbsI (unknown if destroyed); 3′ cloning site BbsI (unknown if destroyed)
  Sequencing primers: 5′ TTTATGGCGAGGCGGCGG
Terms and licenses: Academic/Nonprofit Terms; Industry Terms: Not Available to Industry
How to cite: pSpCas9n(BB)-2A-puro-aV guide A was a gift from Timothy Springer (Addgene plasmid # 194008 ; http://n2t.net/addgene:194008 ; RRID:Addgene_194008)
