>Addgene plasmid #194008 | pSpCas9n(BB)-2A-puro-aV guide A | depositor partial sequence | sequence record 376306 | double stranded DNA oligos insert
CACCGGCCCTTCAAGGATTTGAGATGTTT
